>Addgene plasmid #220962 | 1203R-CMV-3'dmDR-EGFP-bGHpolyA | addgene full sequence | sequence record 437429 | Addgene NGS Result
TTGAGATCCTTTTTTTCTGCGCGTAATCTGCTGCTTGCAAACAAAAAAACCACCGCTACCAGCGGTGGTT
TGTTTGCCGGATCAAGAGCTACCAACTCTTTTTCCGAAGGTAACTGGCTTCAGCAGAGCGCAGATACCAA
ATACTGTTCTTCTAGTGTAGCCGTAGTTAGGCCACCACTTCAAGAACTCTGTAGCACCGCCTACATACCT
CGCTCTGCTAATCCTGTTACCAGTGGCTGCTGCCAGTGGCGATAAGTCGTGTCTTACCGGGTTGGACTCA
AGACGATAGTTACCGGATAAGGCGCAGCGGTCGGGCTGAACGGGGGGTTCGTGCACACAGCCCAGCTTGG
AGCGAACGACCTACACCGAACTGAGATACCTACAGCGTGAGCTATGAGAAAGCGCCACGCTTCCCGAAGG
GAGAAAGGCGGACAGGTATCCGGTAAGCGGCAGGGTCGGAACAGGAGAGCGCACGAGGGAGCTTCCAGGG
GGAAACGCCTGGTATCTTTATAGTCCTGTCGGGTTTCGCCACCTCTGACTTGAGCGTCGATTTTTGTGAT
GCTCGTCAGGGGGGCGGAGCCTATGGAAAAACGCCAGCAACGCGGCCTTTTTACGGTTCCTGGCCTTTTG
CTGGCCTTTTGCTCACATGTTCTTTCCTGCGTTATCCCCTGATTCTGTGGATAACCGTATTACCGCCTTT
GAGTGAGCTGATACCGCTCGCCGCAGCCGAACGACCGAGCGCAGCGAGTCAGTGAGCGAGGAAGCGGAAG
AGCGCCCAATACGCAAACCGCCTCTCCCCGCGCGTTGGCCGATTCATTAATGCAGCTGGCACGACAGGTT
TCCCGACTGGAAAGCGGGCAGTGAGCGCAACGCAATTAATGTGAGTTAGCTCACTCATTAGGCACCCCAG
GCTTTACACTTTATGCTTCCGGCTCGTATGTTGTGTGGAATTGTGAGCGGATAACAATTTCACACAGGAA
ACAGCTATGACCATGATTACGCCAAGCTCTAGCTAGAGGTCGACGGTATACAGACCCAGCTGGTTCTTTC
CGCCTCAGAAGCCATAGAGCCCACCGCATCCCCAGCATGCCTGCTATTGTCTTCCCAATCCTCCCCCTTG
CTGTCCTGCCCCACCCCACCCCCCAGAATAGAATGACACCTACTCAGACAATGCGATGCAATTTCCTCAT
TTTATTAGGAAAGGACAGTGGGAGTGGCACCTTCCAGGGTCAAGGAAGGCACGGGGGAGGGGCAAACAAC
AGATGGCTGGCAACTAGAAGGCACAGTCGAGGCTGATCAGCGGGTTTAAACTCAATGGTGATGGTGATGA
TGGTTCCGTGACATCAAAAATACAAGGGCTACCAGGTAGGTTCCGTGACATCAAACCGGTTACTTGTACA
GCTCGTCCATGCCGAGAGTGATCCCGGCGGCGGTCACGAACTCCAGCAGGACCATGTGATCGCGCTTCTC
GTTGGGGTCTTTGCTCAGGGCGGACTGGGTGCTCAGGTAGTGGTTGTCGGGCAGCAGCACGGGGCCGTCG
CCGATGGGGGTGTTCTGCTGGTAGTGGTCGGCGAGCTGCACGCTGCCGTCCTCGATGTTGTGGCGGATCT
TGAAGTTCACCTTGATGCCGTTCTTCTGCTTGTCGGCCATGATATAGACGTTGTGGCTGTTGTAGTTGTA
CTCCAGCTTGTGCCCCAGGATGTTGCCGTCCTCCTTGAAGTCGATGCCCTTCAGCTCGATGCGGTTCACC
AGGGTGTCGCCCTCGAACTTCACCTCGGCGCGGGTCTTGTAGTTGCCGTCGTCCTTGAAGAAGATGGTGC
GCTCCTGGACGTAGCCTTCGGGCATGGCGGACTTGAAGAAGTCGTGCTGCTTCATGTGGTCGGGGTAGCG
GCTGAAGCACTGCACTCCATAGGTCAGGGTGGTCACGAGGGTGGGCCAGGGCACGGGCAGCTTGCCGGTG
GTGCAGATGAACTTCAGGGTCAGCTTGCCGTAGGTGGCATCGCCCTCGCCCTCGCCGGACACGCTGAACT
TGTGGCCGTTTACGTCGCCGTCCAGCTCGACCAGGATGGGCACCACCCCGGTGAACAGCTCCTCGCCCTT
GCTCACCATGCGGCCGCGGATCTCTAGCGGATCTGACGGTTCACTAAACCAGCTCTGCTTATATAGACCT
CCCACCGTACACGCCTACCGCCCATTTGCGTCAATGGGGCGGAGTTGTTACGACATTTTGGAAAGTCCCG
TTGATTTTGGTGCCAAAACAAACTCCCATTGACGTCAATGGGGTGGAGACTTGGAAATCCCCGTGAGTCA
AACCGCTATCCACGCCCATTGATGTACTGCCAAAACCGCATCACCATGGTAATAGCGATGACTAATACGT
AGATGTACTGCCAAGTAGGAAAGTCCCATAAGGTCATGTACTGGGCATAATGCCAGGCGGGCCATTTACC
GTCATTGACGTCAATAGGGGGCGTACTTGGCATATGATACACTTGATGTACTGCCAAGTGGGCAGTTTAC
CGTAAATACTCCACCCATTGACGTCAATGGAAAGTCCCTATTGGCGTTACTATGGGAACATACGTCATTA
TTGACGTCAATGGGCGGGGGTCGTTGGGCGGTCAGCCAGGCGGGCCATTTACCGTAAGTTATGTAACGCG
GAACTCCATATATGGGCTATGAACTAATGACCCCGTAATTGATTACTATTAATAACTAGTCAATAATCAA
TGTCAACGCGTATATCTGGCCCGTACATCGCGAAGCAGCGCAAAACGCCTAACCCTAAGCAGATTCTTCA
TGCAATTGTCGGTCAAGCCTTGCCTTGTTGTAGCTTAAATTTTGCTCGCGCACTACTCAGCGACCTCCAA
CACACAAGCAGGGAGCAGATACTGGCTTAACTATGCGGCATCAGAGCAGATTGTACTGAGAGTCGACCCT
AGGGGATCGGGAGATCGATCTCCCGATCCGTCGACGTCAGGTGGCACTTTTCGGGGAAATGTGCGCGGAA
CCCCTATTTGTTTATTTTTCTAAATACATTCAAATATGTATCCGCTCATGAGACAATAACCCTGATAAAT
GCTTCAATAATATTGAAAAAGGAAGAGTATGAGTATTCAACATTTCCGTGTCGCCCTTATTCCCTTTTTT
GCGGCATTTTGCCTTCCTGTTTTTGCTCACCCAGAAACGCTGGTGAAAGTAAAAGATGCTGAAGATCAGT
TGGGTGCACGAGTGGGTTACATCGAACTGGATCTCAACAGCGGTAAGATCCTTGAGAGTTTTCGCCCCGA
AGAACGTTTTCCAATGATGAGCACTTTTAAAGTTCTGCTATGTGGCGCGGTATTATCCCGTATTGACGCC
GGGCAAGAGCAACTCGGTCGCCGCATACACTATTCTCAGAATGACTTGGTTGAGTACTCACCAGTCACAG
AAAAGCATCTTACGGATGGCATGACAGTAAGAGAATTATGCAGTGCTGCCATAACCATGAGTGATAACAC
TGCGGCCAACTTACTTCTGACAACGATCGGAGGACCGAAGGAGCTAACCGCTTTTTTGCACAACATGGGG
GATCATGTAACTCGCCTTGATCGTTGGGAACCGGAGCTGAATGAAGCCATACCAAACGACGAGCGTGACA
CCACGATGCCTGTAGCAATGGCAACAACGTTGCGCAAACTATTAACTGGCGAACTACTTACTCTAGCTTC
CCGGCAACAATTAATAGACTGGATGGAGGCGGATAAAGTTGCAGGACCACTTCTGCGCTCGGCCCTTCCG
GCTGGCTGGTTTATTGCTGATAAATCTGGAGCCGGTGAGCGTGGGTCTCGCGGTATCATTGCAGCACTGG
GGCCAGATGGTAAGCCCTCCCGTATCGTAGTTATCTACACGACGGGGAGTCAGGCAACTATGGATGAACG
AAATAGACAGATCGCTGAGATAGGTGCCTCACTGATTAAGCATTGGTAACTGTCAGACCAAGTTTACTCA
TATATACTTTAGATTGATTTAAAACTTCATTTTTAATTTAAAAGGATCTAGGTGAAGATCCTTTTTGATA
ATCTCATGACCAAAATCCCTTAACGTGAGTTTTCGTTCCACTGAGTGTCAGACCCCGTAGAAAAGATCAA
AGGATCTTC
Features (pLannotate 1.2.2; 13 found; start..end, strand, type, name):
      1..589     +  rep_origin     ori: high-copy-number ColE1/pMB1/pBR322/pUC origin of replication
    772..864     +  CDS            lacI (fragment): lac repressor; lacI; The lac repressor binds to the lac operator to inhibit transcription in E. coli. This inhibition can be relieved by adding lactose or isopropyl-β-D-thiogalactopyranoside (IPTG).
    877..898     +  protein_bind   CAP binding site: CAP binding activates transcription in the presence of cAMP. E. coli catabolite activator protein
    913..943     +  promoter       lac promoter: promoter for the E. coli lac operon
    951..967     +  protein_bind   lac operator: The lac repressor binds to the lac operator to inhibit transcription in E. coli. This inhibition can be relieved by adding lactose or isopropyl-β-D-thiogalactopyranoside (IPTG). lac repressor encoded by lacI
   1037..1058    -  promoter       SV40 promoter (fragment): SV40 enhancer and early promoter
   1062..1286    -  polyA_signal   bGH poly(A) signal: bovine growth hormone polyadenylation signal
   1393..2109    -  CDS            EGFP: EGFP is a basic (constitutively fluorescent) green fluorescent protein published in 1996, derived from Aequorea victoria. It is reported to be a rapidly-maturing weak dimer with moderate acid sensitivity.
   2151..2354    -  promoter       CMV promoter: human cytomegalovirus (CMV) immediate early promoter
   2355..2734    -  enhancer       CMV enhancer: human cytomegalovirus immediate early enhancer
   2889..2933    +  misc_feature   bom (fragment): basis of mobility region from pBR322
   3004..3108    +  promoter       AmpR promoter: bla
   3109..3969    +  CDS            AmpR: β-lactamase; bla; confers resistance to ampicillin, carbenicillin, and related antibiotics
