[The description below was written by a language model from this plasmid's Addgene catalogue record and pLannotate feature annotations shown in this document.]
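Description:
1203R-CMV-3'dmDR-EGFP-bGHpolyA is a small (about 4.1 kb) mammalian expression plasmid on a pCMV backbone that serves as a fluorescent reporter. It is propagated in E. coli through a high-copy ColE1/pUC-type origin and selected with ampicillin via a β-lactamase gene driven by its own bla promoter. Remnants of cloning-vector sequence are also annotated, including a lacI fragment, CAP binding site, lac promoter and operator, a short bom fragment and a very short SV40 promoter fragment. These appear to be backbone leftovers rather than functional parts of the payload. No mammalian selection marker is annotated.

The expression cassette lies on the reverse strand and consists of the human cytomegalovirus immediate-early enhancer and promoter driving EGFP, terminated by the bovine growth hormone polyadenylation signal. According to the catalogue entry, the transcript carries two processed direct repeats of 15 nt each, flanking a non-target spacer, at its 3' end. The feature table does not annotate these elements, but there is an unannotated gap of roughly 100 nt between the end of the EGFP coding sequence and the bGH poly(A) signal, which is consistent with a placement in the 3' untranslated region.

Direct repeats separated by a spacer are the architecture of a CRISPR array, so this reporter presumably tests how such a sequence embedded in an mRNA affects EGFP expression. That could occur through recognition or processing by a CRISPR effector, with the non-target spacer acting as a control design. However, the record does not name the Cas protein or the precise assay.
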