Addgene plasmid #220962: 1203R-CMV-3'dmDR-EGFP-bGHpolyA
Purpose: EGFP reporter construct with double processed direct repeats (15nt) and a non-target spacer in between at 3' end
Depositing lab: Omar Akbari. Depositing organization: University of California, San Diego (UCSD).
Backbone
  Vector backbone: pCMV
  Vector type: Mammalian Expression
Growth in bacteria
  Bacterial resistance: Ampicillin, 100 μg/mL
  Growth temperature: 37°C
  Growth strain: DH5alpha
  Copy number: Unknown
Gene/Insert
  Gene/Insert name: eGFP
Terms and licenses: Academic/Nonprofit Terms; Industry Terms: Not Available to Industry
How to cite: 1203R-CMV-3'dmDR-EGFP-bGHpolyA was a gift from Omar Akbari (Addgene plasmid # 220962 ; http://n2t.net/addgene:220962 ; RRID:Addgene_220962)
